Addgene plasmid #193584: 3xFLAG-FKBP-LRRK2
Purpose: Expresses human full-length LRRK2 with FKBP domain and 3xFLAG situated at the N-terminus
Depositing lab: Mark Cookson. Publication: Lysosomal positioning regulates Rab10 phosphorylation at LRRK2(+) lysosomes. Kluss JH, Beilina A, Williamson CD, Lewis PA, Cookson MR, Bonet-Ponce L. Proc Natl Acad Sci U S A. 2022 Oct 25;119(43):e2205492119. doi: 10.1073/pnas.2205492119. Epub 2022 Oct 18. PubMed 36256825.
Backbone
  Vector backbone: pDEST
  Backbone size w/o insert (bp): 5138
  Total vector size (bp): 12722
  Vector type: Mammalian Expression
Growth in bacteria
  Bacterial resistance: Ampicillin, 100 μg/mL
  Growth temperature: 37°C
  Growth strain: DH5alpha
  Copy number: High Copy
Gene/Insert
  Gene/Insert name: Leucine-rich repeat kinase 2 (alt name: LRRK2)
  Species: H. sapiens (human)
  Insert size (bp): 7584
  Entrez Gene: LRRK2 (a.k.a. AURA17, DARDARIN, PARK8, RIPK7, ROCO2)
  Promoter: CMV
  Tag / fusion protein: 3xFLAG and FKBP (N terminal on backbone)
  Cloning method: Gateway Cloning
  Sequencing primers: 5′ ATGGCTAGTGGCAGCTGTCAGGGGTGCGAAGAGGACGAGGAAACTCTGAAG; 3′ TTACTCAACAGATGTTCGTCTCATTTTT
Terms and licenses: Academic/Nonprofit Terms; Industry Terms: Not Available to Industry
How to cite: 3xFLAG-FKBP-LRRK2 was a gift from Mark Cookson (Addgene plasmid # 193584 ; http://n2t.net/addgene:193584 ; RRID:Addgene_193584)
