[The description below was written by a language model from this plasmid's Addgene catalogue record and pLannotate feature annotations shown in this document.]
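Description:
3xFLAG-FKBP-LRRK2 is a mammalian expression plasmid built on a Gateway pDEST destination backbone, carrying full-length human leucine-rich repeat kinase 2 (LRRK2, also known as PARK8 or dardarin). It is about 12.7 kb in total, of which roughly 7.6 kb is the LRRK2 insert. In E. coli it is propagated through a high-copy ColE1/pUC-type origin and selected with ampicillin via the β-lactamase gene. An f1 origin is also present, along with lac-derived remnants (lacZα and lacI fragments, lac promoter/operator) and a T7 promoter inherited from the parental vector. An SV40 enhancer/early promoter is annotated downstream of the expression cassette, but no mammalian selection marker is annotated or recorded.

Expression is driven by the human CMV immediate-early enhancer and promoter and terminated by the human growth hormone polyadenylation signal. The open reading frame begins with a backbone-encoded 3xFLAG epitope for detection and immunoprecipitation, followed by an FKBP domain. The feature annotation identifies this domain as DmrB, the F36V mutant of FKBP12 that binds synthetic ligands not recognised by the wild-type protein, whereas the catalogue entry simply calls it FKBP. LRRK2 follows, flanked by attB1 and attB2 sites that mark its insertion by Gateway recombination, so attB1 contributes a short linker between the tags and the kinase.

FKBP domains are generally used for ligand-induced dimerisation, which allows a fusion protein to be recruited on demand to a partner or a chosen cellular location. The associated publication concerns Rab10 phosphorylation at LRRK2-positive lysosomes, consistent with use in controlled targeting of this Rab-phosphorylating kinase, though the record does not specify the partner construct or the ligand.
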