Features (pLannotate 1.2.2; 20 found; start..end, strand, type, name):
      4..158     -  CDS            lacZα (fragment): LacZα fragment of β-galactosidase; lacZ fragment
    318..697     +  enhancer       CMV enhancer: human cytomegalovirus immediate early enhancer
    699..898     +  promoter       CMV promoter: human cytomegalovirus (CMV) immediate early promoter
    931..996     +  CDS            3xFLAG: three tandem FLAG® epitope tags, followed by an enterokinase cleavage site
   1009..1329    +  CDS            DmrB: F36V mutant of FK506-binding protein FKBP12 binds synthetic ligands that do not bind wild-type FKBP
   1369..1393    +  protein_bind   attB1: mutant version of attB; recombination site for the Gateway® BP reaction BP Clonase™
   1408..8988    +  CDS            LRRK2: LRRK2_HUMAN - Also known as PARK8. Experimental evidence at protein level: Swiss-Prot protein existence level 1. Serine/threonine-protein kinase which phosphorylates a broad range of proteins involved in multiple processes such as neuronal plasticity, autophagy, and vesicle trafficking (PubMed:20949042, PubMed:22012985, PubMed:26824392, PubMed:29125462, PubMed:28720718, PubMed:29127255, PubMed:30398148, PubMed:29212815, PubMed:30635421, PubMed:21850687, PubMed:23395371, PubMed:17114044, PubMed:24687852, PubMed:26014385, PubMed:25201882). Is a key regulator of RAB GTPases by regulating the GTP/
   9010..9034    -  protein_bind   attB2: mutant version of attB; recombination site for the Gateway® BP reaction BP Clonase™
   9049..9067    -  misc_feature   MCS (fragment): pUC18/19 multiple cloning site
   9068..9690    +  polyA_signal   hGH poly(A) signal: human growth hormone polyadenylation signal
   9719..10048   +  promoter       SV40 promoter: SV40 enhancer and early promoter
  10087..10105   -  promoter       T7 promoter: promoter for bacteriophage T7 RNA polymerase
  10141..10163   -  protein_bind   lac operator (fragment): The lac repressor binds to the lac operator to inhibit transcription in E. coli. This inhibition can be relieved by adding lactose or isopropyl-β-D-thiogalactopyranoside (IPTG). lac repressor encoded by lacI
  10167..10197   -  promoter       lac promoter: promoter for the E. coli lac operon
  10212..10233   -  protein_bind   CAP binding site: CAP binding activates transcription in the presence of cAMP. E. coli catabolite activator protein
  10246..10338   -  CDS            lacI (fragment): lac repressor; lacI; The lac repressor binds to the lac operator to inhibit transcription in E. coli. This inhibition can be relieved by adding lactose or isopropyl-β-D-thiogalactopyranoside (IPTG).
  10521..11109   -  rep_origin     ori: high-copy-number ColE1/pMB1/pBR322/pUC origin of replication
  11280..12140   -  CDS            AmpR: β-lactamase; bla; confers resistance to ampicillin, carbenicillin, and related antibiotics
  12141..12245   -  promoter       AmpR promoter: bla
  12272..12700   +  rep_origin     f1 ori (sequence partly withheld): f1 bacteriophage origin of replication; arrow indicates direction of (+) strand synthesis
>Addgene plasmid #193584 | 3xFLAG-FKBP-LRRK2 | addgene full sequence | sequence record 382170 | Addgene NGS Result
CCATTCGCCATTCAGGCTGCGCAACTGTTGGGAAGGGCGATCGGTGCGGGCCTCTTCGCTATTACGCCAG
CTGGCGAAAGGGGGATGTGCTGCAAGGCGATTAAGTTGGGTAACGCCAGGGTTTTCCCAGTCACGACGTT
GTAAAACGACGGCCAGTGCCAAGCTGATCTATACATTGAATCAATATTGGCAATTAGCCATATTAGTCAT
TGGTTATATAGCATAAATCAATATTGGCTATTGGCCATTGCATACGTTGTATCTATATCATAATATGTAC
ATTTATATTGGCTCATGTCCAATATGACCGCCATGTTGACATTGATTATTGACTAGTTATTAATAGTAAT
CAATTACGGGGTCATTAGTTCATAGCCCATATATGGAGTTCCGCGTTACATAACTTACGGTAAATGGCCC
GCCTGGCTGACCGCCCAACGACCCCCGCCCATTGACGTCAATAATGACGTATGTTCCCATAGTAACGCCA
ATAGGGACTTTCCATTGACGTCAATGGGTGGAGTATTTACGGTAAACTGCCCACTTGGCAGTACATCAAG
TGTATCATATGCCAAGTCCGCCCCCTATTGACGTCAATGACGGTAAATGGCCCGCCTGGCATTATGCCCA
GTACATGACCTTACGGGACTTTCCTACTTGGCAGTACATCTACGTATTAGTCATCGCTATTACCATGGTG
ATGCGGTTTTGGCAGTACACCAATGGGCGTGGATAGCGGTTTGACTCACGGGGATTTCCAAGTCTCCACC
CCATTGACGTCAATGGGAGTTTGTTTTGGCACCAAAATCAACGGGACTTTCCAAAATGTCGTAATAACCC
CGCCCCGTTGACGCAAATGGGCGGTAGGCGTGTACGGTGGGAGGTCTATATAAGCAGAGCTCGTTTAGTG
AACCGTCAGAATTAACCATGGACTACAAAGACCATGACGGTGATTATAAAGATCATGACATCGATTACAA
GGATGACGATGACAAGGGAGGCAGCGGTGGAGTGCAGGTGGAAACCATCTCCCCAGGAGACGGGCGCACC
TTCCCCAAGCGCGGCCAGACCTGCGTGGTGCACTACACCGGGATGCTTGAAGATGGAAAGAAATTTGATT
CCTCCCGGGACAGAAACAAGCCCTTTAAGTTTATGCTAGGCAAGCAGGAGGTGATCCGAGGCTGGGAAGA
AGGGGTTGCCCAGATGAGTGTGGGTCAGAGAGCCAAACTGACTATATCTCCAGATTATGCCTATGGTGCC
ACTGGGCACCCAGGCATCATCCCACCACATGCCACTCTCGTCTTCGATGTGGAGCTTCTAAAACTGGAAA
AGCTTGCGGCCGCGAATTCATCGATAGATCTGATATCAACAAGTTTGTACAAAAAAGCAGGCTCCGAATT
CGCCCTTATGGCTAGTGGCAGCTGTCAGGGGTGCGAAGAGGACGAGGAAACTCTGAAGAAGTTGATAGTC
AGGCTGAACAATGTCCAGGAAGGAAAACAGATAGAAACGCTGGTCCAAATCCTGGAGGATCTGCTGGTGT
TCACGTACTCCGAGCACGCCTCCAAGTTATTTCAAGGCAAAAATATCCATGTGCCTCTGTTGATCGTCTT
GGACTCCTATATGAGAGTCGCGAGTGTGCAGCAGGTGGGTTGGTCACTTCTGTGCAAATTAATAGAAGTC
TGTCCAGGTACAATGCAAAGCTTAATGGGACCCCAGGATGTTGGAAATGATTGGGAAGTCCTTGGTGTTC
ACCAATTGATTCTTAAAATGCTAACAGTTCATAATGCCAGTGTAAACTTGTCAGTGATTGGACTGAAGAC
CTTAGATCTCCTCCTAACTTCAGGTAAAATCACCTTGCTGATATTGGATGAAGAAAGTGATATTTTCATG
TTAATTTTTGATGCCATGCACTCATTTCCAGCCAATGATGAAGTCCAGAAACTTGGATGCAAAGCTTTAC
ATGTGCTGTTTGAGAGAGTCTCAGAGGAGCAACTGACTGAATTTGTTGAGAACAAAGATTATATGATATT
GTTAAGTGCGTTAACAAATTTTAAAGATGAAGAGGAAATTGTGCTTCATGTGCTGCATTGTTTACATTCC
CTAGCGATTCCTTGCAATAATGTGGAAGTCCTCATGAGTGGCAATGTCAGGTGTTATAATATTGTGGTGG
AAGCTATGAAAGCATTCCCTATGAGTGAAAGAATTCAAGAAGTGAGTTGCTGTTTGCTCCATAGGCTTAC
ATTAGGTAATTTTTTCAATATCCTGGTATTAAACGAAGTCCATGAGTTTGTGGTGAAAGCTGTGCAGCAG
TACCCAGAGAATGCAGCATTGCAGATCTCAGCGCTCAGCTGTTTGGCCCTCCTCACTGAGACTATTTTCT
TAAATCAAGATTTAGAGGAAAAGAATGAGAATCAAGAGAATGATGATGAGGGGGAAGAAGATAAATTGTT
TTGGCTGGAAGCCTGTTACAAAGCATTAACGTGGCATAGAAAGAACAAGCACGTGCAGGAGGCCGCATGC
TGGGCACTAAATAATCTCCTTATGTACCAAAACAGTTTACATGAGAAGATTGGAGATGAAGATGGCCATT
TCCCAGCTCATAGGGAAGTGATGCTCTCCATGCTGATGCATTCTTCATCAAAGGAAGTTTTCCAGGCATC
TGCGAATGCATTGTCAACTCTCTTAGAACAAAATGTTAATTTCAGAAAAATACTGTTATCAAAAGGAATA
CACCTGAATGTTTTGGAGTTAATGCAGAAGCATATACATTCTCCCGAAGTGGCTGAAAGTGGCTGTAAAA
TGCTAAATCATCTTTTTGAAGGAAGCAACACTTCCCTGGATATAATGGCAGCAGTGGTCCCCAAAATACT
AACAGTTATGAAACGTCATGAGACATCATTACCAGTGCAGCTGGAGGCGCTTCGAGCTATTTTACATTTT
ATAGTGCCTGGCATGCCAGAAGAATCCAGGGAGGATACAGAATTTCATCATAAGCTAAATATGGTTAAAA
AACAGTGTTTCAAGAATGATATTCACAAACTGGTCCTAGCAGCTTTGAACAGGTTCATTGGAAATCCTGG
GATTCAGAAATGTGGATTAAAAGTAATTTCTTCTATTGTACATTTTCCTGATGCATTAGAGATGTTATCC
CTGGAAGGTGCTATGGATTCAGTGCTTCACACACTGCAGATGTATCCAGATGACCAAGAAATTCAGTGTC
TGGGTTTAAGTCTTATAGGATACTTGATTACAAAGAAGAATGTGTTCATAGGAACTGGACATCTGCTGGC
AAAAATTCTGGTTTCCAGCTTATACCGATTTAAGGATGTTGCTGAAATACAGACTAAAGGATTTCAGACA
ATCTTAGCAATCCTCAAATTGTCAGCATCTTTTTCTAAGCTGCTGGTGCATCATTCATTTGACTTAGTAA
TATTCCATCAAATGTCTTCCAATATCATGGAACAAAAGGATCAACAGTTTCTAAACCTCTGTTGCAAGTG
TTTTGCAAAAGTAGCTATGGATGATTACTTAAAAAATGTGATGCTAGAGAGAGCGTGTGATCAGAATAAC
AGCATCATGGTTGAATGCTTGCTTCTATTGGGAGCAGATGCCAATCAAGCAAAGGAGGGATCTTCTTTAA
TTTGTCAGGTATGTGAGAAAGAGAGCAGTCCCAAATTGGTGGAACTCTTACTGAATAGTGGATCTCGTGA
ACAAGATGTACGAAAAGCGTTGACGATAAGCATTGGGAAAGGTGACAGCCAGATCATCAGCTTGCTCTTA
AGGAGGCTGGCCCTGGATGTTGCCAACAATAGCATTTGCCTTGGAGGATTTTGTATAGGAAAAGTTGAAC
CTTCTTGGCTTGGTCCTTTATTTCCAGATAAGACTTCTAATTTAAGGAAACAAACAAATATAGCATCTAC
ACTAGCAAGAATGGTGATCAGATATCAGATGAAAAGTGCTGTGGAAGAAGGAACAGCCTCAGGCAGCGAT
GGAAATTTTTCTGAAGATGTGCTGTCTAAATTTGATGAATGGACCTTTATTCCTGACTCTTCTATGGACA
GTGTGTTTGCTCAAAGTGATGACCTGGATAGTGAAGGAAGTGAAGGCTCATTTCTTGTGAAAAAGAAATC
TAATTCAATTAGTGTAGGAGAATTTTACCGAGATGCCGTATTACAGCGTTGCTCACCAAATTTGCAAAGA
CATTCCAATTCCTTGGGGCCCATTTTTGATCATGAAGATTTACTGAAGCGAAAAAGAAAAATATTATCTT
CAGATGATTCACTCAGGTCATCAAAACTTCAATCCCATATGAGGCATTCAGACAGCATTTCTTCTCTGGC
TTCTGAGAGAGAATATATTACATCACTAGACCTTTCAGCAAATGAACTAAGAGATATTGATGCCCTAAGC
CAGAAATGCTGTATAAGTGTTCATTTGGAGCATCTTGAAAAGCTGGAGCTTCACCAGAATGCACTCACGA
GCTTTCCACAACAGCTATGTGAAACTCTGAAGAGTTTGACACATTTGGACTTGCACAGTAATAAATTTAC
ATCATTTCCTTCTTATTTGTTGAAAATGAGTTGTATTGCTAATCTTGATGTCTCTCGAAATGACATTGGA
CCCTCAGTGGTTTTAGATCCTACAGTGAAATGTCCAACTCTGAAACAGTTTAACCTGTCATATAACCAGC
TGTCTTTTGTACCTGAGAACCTCACTGATGTGGTAGAGAAACTGGAGCAGCTCATTTTAGAAGGAAATAA
AATATCAGGGATATGCTCCCCCTTGAGACTGAAGGAACTGAAGATTTTAAACCTTAGTAAGAACCACATT
TCATCCCTATCAGAGAACTTTCTTGAGGCTTGTCCTAAAGTGGAGAGTTTCAGTGCCAGAATGAATTTTC
TTGCTGCTATGCCTTTCTTGCCTCCTTCTATGACAATCCTAAAATTATCTCAGAACAAATTTTCCTGTAT
TCCAGAAGCAATTTTAAATCTTCCACACTTGCGGTCTTTAGATATGAGCAGCAATGATATTCAGTACCTA
CCAGGTCCCGCACACTGGAAATCTTTGAACTTAAGGGAACTCTTATTTAGCCATAATCAGATCAGCATCT
TGGACTTGAGTGAAAAAGCATATTTATGGTCTAGAGTAGAGAAACTGCATCTTTCTCACAATAAACTGAA
AGAGATTCCTCCTGAGATTGGCTGTCTTGAAAATCTGACATCTCTGGATGTCAGTTACAACTTGGAACTA
AGATCCTTTCCCAATGAAATGGGGAAATTAAGCAAAATATGGGATCTTCCTTTGGATGAACTGCATCTTA
ACTTTGATTTTAAACATATAGGATGTAAAGCCAAAGACATCATAAGGTTTCTTCAACAGCGATTAAAAAA
GGCTGTGCCTTATAACCGAATGAAACTTATGATTGTGGGAAATACTGGGAGTGGTAAAACCACCTTATTG
CAGCAATTAATGAAAACCAAGAAATCAGATCTTGGAATGCAAAGTGCCACAGTTGGCATAGATGTGAAAG
ACTGGCCTATCCAAATAAGAGACAAAAGAAAGAGAGATCTCGTCCTAAATGTGTGGGATTTTGCAGGTCG
TGAGGAATTCTATAGTACTCATCCCCATTTTATGACGCAGCGAGCATTGTACCTTGCTGTCTATGACCTC
AGCAAGGGACAGGCTGAAGTTGATGCCATGAAGCCTTGGCTCTTCAATATAAAGGCTCGCGCTTCTTCTT
CCCCTGTGATTCTCGTTGGCACACATTTGGATGTTTCTGATGAGAAGCAACGCAAAGCCTGCATGAGTAA
AATCACCAAGGAACTCCTGAATAAGCGAGGGTTCCCTGCCATACGAGATTACCACTTTGTGAATGCCACC
GAGGAATCTGATGCTTTGGCAAAACTTCGGAAAACCATCATAAACGAGAGCCTTAATTTCAAGATCCGAG
ATCAGCTTGTTGTTGGACAGCTGATTCCAGACTGCTATGTAGAACTTGAAAAAATCATTTTATCGGAGCG
TAAAAATGTGCCAATTGAATTTCCCGTAATTGACCGGAAACGATTATTACAACTAGTGAGAGAAAATCAG
CTGCAGTTAGATGAAAATGAGCTTCCTCACGCAGTTCACTTTCTAAATGAATCAGGAGTCCTTCTTCATT
TTCAAGACCCAGCACTGCAGTTAAGTGACTTGTACTTTGTGGAACCCAAGTGGCTTTGTAAAATCATGGC
ACAGATTTTGACAGTGAAAGTGGAAGGTTGTCCAAAACACCCTAAGGGAATTATTTCGCGTAGAGATGTG
GAAAAATTTCTTTCAAAAAAAAGGAAATTTCCAAAGAACTACATGTCACAGTATTTTAAGCTCCTAGAAA
AATTCCAGATTGCTTTGCCAATAGGAGAAGAATATTTGCTGGTTCCAAGCAGTTTGTCTGACCACAGGCC
TGTGATAGAGCTTCCCCATTGTGAGAACTCTGAAATTATCATCCGACTATATGAAATGCCTTATTTTCCA
ATGGGATTTTGGTCAAGATTAATCAATCGATTACTTGAGATTTCACCTTACATGCTTTCAGGGAGAGAAC
GAGCACTTCGCCCAAACAGAATGTATTGGCGACAAGGCATTTACTTAAATTGGTCTCCTGAAGCTTATTG
TCTGGTAGGATCTGAAGTCTTAGACAATCATCCAGAGAGTTTCTTAAAAATTACAGTTCCTTCTTGTAGA
AAAGGCTGTATTCTTTTGGGCCAAGTTGTGGACCACATTGATTCTCTCATGGAAGAATGGTTTCCTGGGT
TGCTGGAGATTGATATTTGTGGTGAAGGAGAAACTCTGTTGAAGAAATGGGCATTATATAGTTTTAATGA
TGGCGAAGAACATCAAAAAATCTTACTTGATGACTTGATGAAGAAAGCAGAGGAAGGAGATCTCTTAGTA
AATCCAGATCAACCAAGGCTCACCATTCCAATATCTCAGATTGCCCCTGACTTGATTTTGGCTGACCTGC
CTAGAAATATTATGTTGAATAATGATGAGTTGGAATTTGAACAAGCTCCAGAGTTTCTCCTAGGTGATGG
CAGTTTTGGATCAGTTTACCGAGCAGCCTATGAAGGAGAAGAAGTGGCTGTGAAGATTTTTAATAAACAT
ACATCACTCAGGCTGTTAAGACAAGAGCTTGTGGTGCTTTGCCACCTCCACCACCCCAGTTTGATATCTT
TGCTGGCAGCTGGGATTCGTCCCCGGATGTTGGTGATGGAGTTAGCCTCCAAGGGTTCCTTGGATCGCCT
GCTTCAGCAGGACAAAGCCAGCCTCACTAGAACCCTACAGCACAGGATCGCACTCCACGTAGCTGATGGT
TTGAGATACCTCCACTCAGCCATGATTATATACCGAGACCTGAAACCCCACAATGTGCTGCTTTTCACAC
TGTATCCCAATGCTGCCATCATCGCAAAGATTGCTGACTACGGCATTGCTCAGTACTGCTGTAGAATGGG
GATAAAAACATCAGAGGGCACACCAGGGTTTCGTGCACCTGAAGTTGCCAGAGGAAATGTCATTTATAAC
CAACAGGCTGATGTTTATTCATTTGGTTTACTACTCTATGACATTTTGACAACTGGAGGTAGAATAGTAG
AGGGTTTGAAGTTTCCAAATGAGTTTGATGAATTAGAAATACAAGGAAAATTACCTGATCCAGTTAAAGA
ATATGGTTGTGCCCCATGGCCTATGGTTGAGAAATTAATTAAACAGTGTTTGAAAGAAAATCCTCAAGAA
AGGCCTACTTCTGCCCAGGTCTTTGACATTTTGAATTCAGCTGAATTAGTCTGTCTGACGAGACGCATTT
TATTACCTAAAAACGTAATTGTTGAATGCATGGTTGCTACACATCACAACAGCAGGAATGCAAGCATTTG
GCTGGGCTGTGGGCACACCGACAGAGGACAGCTCTCATTTCTTGACTTAAATACTGAAGGATACACTTCT
GAGGAAGTTGCTGATAGTAGAATATTGTGCTTAGCCTTGGTGCATCTTCCTGTTGAAAAGGAAAGCTGGA
TTGTGTCTGGGACACAGTCTGGTACTCTCCTGGTCATCAATACCGAAGATGGGAAAAAGAGACATACCCT
AGAAAAGATGACTGATTCTGTCACTTGTTTGTATTGCAATTCCTTTTCCAAGCAAAGCAAACAAAAAAAT
TTTCTTTTGGTTGGAACCGCTGATGGCAAGTTAGCAATTTTTGAAGATAAGACTGTTAAGCTTAAAGGAG
CTGCTCCTTTGAAGATACTAAATATAGGAAATGTCAGTACTCCATTGATGTGTTTGAGTGAATCCACAAA
TTCAACGGAAAGAAATGTAATGTGGGGAGGATGTGGCACAAAGATTTTCTCCTTTTCTAATGATTTCACC
ATTCAGAAACTCATTGAGACAAGAACAAGCCAACTGTTTTCTTATGCAGCTTTCAGTGATTCCAACATCA
TAACAGTGGTGGTAGACACTGCTCTCTATATTGCTAAGCAAAATAGCCCTGTTGTGGAAGTGTGGGATAA
GAAAACTGAAAAACTCTGTGGACTAATAGACTGCGTGCACTTTTTAAGGGAGGTAATGGTAAAAGAAAAC
AAGGAATCAAAACACAAAATGTCTTATTCTGGGAGAGTGAAAACCCTCTGCCTTCAGAAGAACACTGCTC
TTTGGATAGGAACTGGAGGAGGCCATATTTTACTCCTGGATCTTTCAACTCGTCGACTTATACGTGTAAT
TTACAACTTTTGTAATTCGGTCAGAGTCATGATGACAGCACAGCTAGGAAGCCTTAAAAATGTCATGCTG
GTATTGGGCTACAACCGGAAAAATACTGAAGGTACACAAAAGCAGAAAGAGATACAATCTTGCTTGACCG
TTTGGGACATCAATCTTCCACATGAAGTGCAAAATTTAGAAAAACACATTGAAGTGAGAAAAGAATTAGC
TGAAAAAATGAGACGAACATCTGTTGAGTAAGAGAGAAGGGCGAATTCGACCCAGCTTTCTTGTACAAAG
TGGTTGATATCGGTACCAGTCGACTCTAGAGGATCCCGGGTGGCATCCCTGTGACCCCTCCCCAGTGCCT
CTCCTGGCCCTGGAAGTTGCCACTCCAGTGCCCACCAGCCTTGTCCTAATAAAATTAAGTTGCATCATTT
TGTCTGACTAGGTGTCCTTCTATAATATTATGGGGTGGAGGGGGGTGGTATGGAGCAAGGGGCAAGTTGG
GAAGACAACCTGTAGGGCCTGCGGGGTCTATTGGGAACCAAGCTGGAGTGCAGTGGCACAATCTTGGCTC
ACTGCAATCTCCGCCTCCTGGGTTCAAGCGATTCTCCTGCCTCAGCCTCCCGAGTTGTTGGGATTCCAGG
CATGCATGACCAGGCTCAGCTAATTTTTGTTTTTTTGGTAGAGACGGGGTTTCACCATATTGGCCAGGCT
GGTCTCCAACTCCTAATCTCAGGTGATCTACCCACCTTGGCCTCCCAAATTGCTGGGATTACAGGCGTGA
ACCACTGCTCCCTTCCCTGTCCTTCTGATTTTAAAATAACTATACCAGCAGGAGGACGTCCAGACACAGC
ATAGGCTACCTGGCCATGCCCAACCGGTGGGACATTTGAGTTGCTTGCTTGGCACTGTCCTCTCATGCGT
TGGGTCCACTCAGTAGATGCCTGTTGAATTGGGTACGCGGCCAGCTTGGCTGTGGAATGTGTGTCAGTTA
GGGTGTGGAAAGTCCCCAGGCTCCCCAGCAGGCAGAAGTATGCAAAGCATGCATCTCAATTAGTCAGCAA
CCAGGTGTGGAAAGTCCCCAGGCTCCCCAGCAGGCAGAAGTATGCAAAGCATGCATCTCAATTAGTCAGC
AACCATAGTCCCGCCCCTAACTCCGCCCATCCCGCCCCTAACTCCGCCCAGTTCCGCCCATTCTCCGCCC
CATGGCTGACTAATTTTTTTTATTTATGCAGAGGCCGAGGCCGCCTCGGCCTCTGAGCTATTCCAGAAGT
AGTGAGGAGGCTTTTTTGGAGGCCTAGGCTTTTGCAAAAAGCTCCTCGAGGAACTGAAAAACCAGAAAGT
TAATTCCCTATAGTGAGTCGTATTAAATTCGTAATCATGTCATAGCTGTTTCCTGTGTGAAATTGTTATC
CGCTCACAATTCCACACAACATACGAGCCGGAAGCATAAAGTGTAAAGCCTGGGGTGCCTAATGAGTGAG
CTAACTCACATTAATTGCGTTGCGCTCACTGCCCGCTTTCCAGTCGGGAAACCTGTCGTGCCAGCTGCAT
TAATGAATCGGCCAACGCGCGGGGAGAGGCGGTTTGCGTATTGGGCGCTCTTCCGCTTCCTCGCTCACTG
ACTCGCTGCGCTCGGTCGTTCGGCTGCGGCGAGCGGTATCAGCTCACTCAAAGGCGGTAATACGGTTATC
CACAGAATCAGGGGATAACGCAGGAAAGAACATGTGAGCAAAAGGCCAGCAAAAGGCCAGGAACCGTAAA
AAGGCCGCGTTGCTGGCGTTTTTCCATAGGCTCCGCCCCCCTGACGAGCATCACAAAAATCGACGCTCAA
GTCAGAGGTGGCGAAACCCGACAGGACTATAAAGATACCAGGCGTTTCCCCCTGGAAGCTCCCTCGTGCG
CTCTCCTGTTCCGACCCTGCCGCTTACCGGATACCTGTCCGCCTTTCTCCCTTCGGGAAGCGTGGCGCTT
TCTCATAGCTCACGCTGTAGGTATCTCAGTTCGGTGTAGGTCGTTCGCTCCAAGCTGGGCTGTGTGCACG
AACCCCCCGTTCAGCCCGACCGCTGCGCCTTATCCGGTAACTATCGTCTTGAGTCCAACCCGGTAAGACA
CGACTTATCGCCACTGGCAGCAGCCACTGGTAACAGGATTAGCAGAGCGAGGTATGTAGGCGGTGCTACA
GAGTTCTTGAAGTGGTGGCCTAACTACGGCTACACTAGAAGAACAGTATTTGGTATCTGCGCTCTGCTGA
AGCCAGTTACCTTCGGAAAAAGAGTTGGTAGCTCTTGATCCGGCAAACAAACCACCGCTGGTAGCGGTGG
TTTTTTTGTTTGCAAGCAGCAGATTACGCGCAGAAAAAAAGGATCTCAAGAAGATCCTTTGATCTTTTCT
ACGGGGTCTGACGCTCAGTGGAACGAAAACTCACGTTAAGGGATTTTGGTCATGAGATTATCAAAAAGGA
TCTTCACCTAGATCCTTTTAAATTAAAAATGAAGTTTTAAATCAATCTAAAGTATATATGAGTAAACTTG
GTCTGACAGTTACCAATGCTTAATCAGTGAGGCACCTATCTCAGCGATCTGTCTATTTCGTTCATCCATA
GTTGCCTGACTCCCCGTCGTGTAGATAACTACGATACGGGAGGGCTTACCATCTGGCCCCAGTGCTGCAA
TGATACCGCGAGACCCACGCTCACCGGCTCCAGATTTATCAGCAATAAACCAGCCAGCCGGAAGGGCCGA
GCGCAGAAGTGGTCCTGCAACTTTATCCGCCTCCATCCAGTCTATTAATTGTTGCCGGGAAGCTAGAGTA
AGTAGTTCGCCAGTTAATAGTTTGCGCAACGTTGTTGCCATTGCTACAGGCATCGTGGTGTCACGCTCGT
CGTTTGGTATGGCTTCATTCAGCTCCGGTTCCCAACGATCAAGGCGAGTTACATGATCCCCCATGTTGTG
CAAAAAAGCGGTTAGCTCCTTCGGTCCTCCGATCGTTGTCAGAAGTAAGTTGGCCGCAGTGTTATCACTC
ATGGTTATGGCAGCACTGCATAATTCTCTTACTGTCATGCCATCCGTAAGATGCTTTTCTGTGACTGGTG
AGTACTCAACCAAGTCATTCTGAGAATAGTGTATGCGGCGACCGAGTTGCTCTTGCCCGGCGTCAATACG
GGATAATACCGCGCCACATAGCAGAACTTTAAAAGTGCTCATCATTGGAAAACGTTCTTCGGGGCGAAAA
CTCTCAAGGATCTTACCGCTGTTGAGATCCAGTTCGATGTAACCCACTCGTGCACCCAACTGATCTTCAG
CATCTTTTACTTTCACCAGCGTTTCTGGGTGAGCAAAAACAGGAAGGCAAAATGCCGCAAAAAAGGGAAT
AAGGGCGACACGGAAATGTTGAATACTCATACTCTTCCTTTTTCAATATTATTGAAGCATTTATCAGGGT
TATTGTCTCATGAGCGGATACATATTTGAATGTATTTAGAAAAATAAACAAATAGGGGTTCCGCGCACAT
TTCCCCGAAAAGTGCCACCTG
[124 nt withheld, positions 12272-12395]
C
[91 nt withheld, positions 12397-12487]
A
[49 nt withheld, positions 12489-12537]
CCTTTGACGTTGGAGTCCACGTTCTTT
[37 nt withheld, positions 12565-12601]
ACCCTATCTCGGTCTATTCTTTTGATTTATAAGGGATTTTGCCGATTTCGGCCTATTGGTTAAAAAATGA
GCTGATTTAACAAAAATTTAACGCGAATTTTAACAAAATATTAACGCTTACAATTT
